Addgene plasmid #145673: pGBW-m4046764
Purpose: Bacterial Expression plasmid for SARS-CoV-2 2'-O-ribose methyltransferase
Depositing lab: Ginkgo Bioworks & Benjie Chen. Depositing organization: Ginkgo Bioworks.
Backbone
  Vector backbone: ori-013 - marker | cmR
  Backbone size w/o insert (bp): 1462
  Vector type: Bacterial Expression
Growth in bacteria
  Bacterial resistance: Chloramphenicol, 25 μg/mL
  Growth temperature: 30°C
  Growth strain: DH5alpha
  Copy number: High Copy
Gene/Insert
  Gene/Insert name: SARS-CoV-2 2'-O-ribose methyltransferase
  Species: Escherichia coli str. K-12 substr. MG1655; Severe acute respiratory syndrome coronavirus 2
  Insert size (bp): 887
  Mutation: wt
  Entrez Gene: ORF1ab (a.k.a. GU280_gp01)
  Promoter: Promoter | pT7 ; Operator | lacO ; RBS | T7_rbs ; Start Codon | ATG
  Tag / fusion protein: Cleavable TEV;StrepII (C terminal on backbone)
  Cloning method: Unknown
Resource information
  A portion of this plasmid was derived from a plasmid made by: GinkgoBioworks
Depositor comments: NCBI Reference Sequence: YP_009725311.1
How to cite: pGBW-m4046764 was a gift from Ginkgo Bioworks & Benjie Chen (Addgene plasmid # 145673 ; http://n2t.net/addgene:145673 ; RRID:Addgene_145673)
