[The description below was written by a language model from this plasmid's Addgene catalogue record and pLannotate feature annotations shown in this document.]
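Description:
pGBW-m4046764 is a compact bacterial expression plasmid of about 2.6 kb, built to produce the SARS-CoV-2 2'-O-ribose methyltransferase in E. coli. This protein is a mature cleavage product of the ORF1ab replicase polyprotein, commonly known as nsp16. The minimal synthetic backbone (about 1.5 kb) carries little beyond a high-copy ColE1/pUC-type origin of replication and a chloramphenicol acetyltransferase gene driven by its own cat promoter, which provides chloramphenicol selection. A phage lambda t0 terminator follows the resistance cassette.

The wild-type insert of roughly 890 bp sits downstream of a T7 promoter, followed immediately by a lac operator and the efficient ribosome binding site from T7 gene 10. Transcription therefore depends on T7 RNA polymerase, so expression needs a host that supplies that enzyme. It is held off by lac repressor until induced with IPTG or lactose. No lacI gene is annotated on the plasmid, so repressor would presumably have to come from the host. The catalogue entry lists a C-terminal StrepII affinity tag joined through a TEV protease cleavage site, which would allow Strep-Tactin purification and subsequent tag removal. These tag elements are not separately annotated in the feature table. The automated annotation labels the coding region as a fragment of the replicase polyprotein from a related porcine coronavirus, with a description that refers to the NendoU endoribonuclease. This reflects a homology match to a coronavirus replicase polyprotein entry rather than the actual source or function, which the record gives as SARS-CoV-2. The listing of E. coli as a species is not explained in the record. The plasmid is suited to recombinant production of the viral methyltransferase for biochemical, structural or inhibitor studies.
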