Features (pLannotate 1.2.2; 8 found; start..end, strand, type, name):
     24..42      +  promoter       T7 promoter: promoter for bacteriophage T7 RNA polymerase
     43..67      +  protein_bind   lac operator: The lac repressor binds to the lac operator to inhibit transcription in E. coli. This inhibition can be relieved by adding lactose or isopropyl-β-D-thiogalactopyranoside (IPTG). lac repressor encoded by lacI
     82..104     +  RBS            RBS: efficient ribosome binding site from bacteriophage T7 gene 10 (Olins and Rangwala, 1989)
    115..1002    +  CDS            rep (fragment): R1AB_CVPFS - Protein inferred from homology: Swiss-Prot protein existence level 3. NendoU is a Mn(2+)-dependent, uridylate-specific enzyme, which leaves 2'-3'-cyclic phosphates 5' to the cleaved bond. From Porcine transmissible gastroenteritis coronavirus (strain FS772/70) (TGEV).
   1168..1756    +  rep_origin     ori: high-copy-number ColE1/pMB1/pBR322/pUC origin of replication
   1764..1861    +  promoter       cat promoter: promoter of the E. coli cat gene encoding chloramphenicol acetyltransferase
   1862..2518    +  CDS            cat: CAT_ECOLX - Experimental evidence at protein level: Swiss-Prot protein existence level 1. This enzyme is an effector of chloramphenicol resistance in bacteria. From Escherichia coli. This protein is used as a marker in many commonly used cloning vectors, such as pACYC184.
   2592..2626    +  terminator     lambda t0 terminator: minimal transcription terminator from phage lambda (Scholtissek and Grosse, 1987)
>Addgene plasmid #145673 | pGBW-m4046764 | addgene full sequence | sequence record 292487 | Addgene NGS Result
CATCGATCTCGATCCCGCGAAATTAATACGACTCACTATAGGGGAATTGTGAGCGGATAACAATTCCCCT
CTAGAAATAATTTTGTTTAACTTTAAGAAGGAGACTCTTCTATGAGTCAAGCGTGGCAACCGGGTGTTGC
TATGCCTAATCTTTACAAAATGCAAAGAATGCTATTAGAAAAGTGTGACCTTCAAAATTATGGTGATAGT
GCAACATTACCTAAAGGCATAATGATGAATGTCGCAAAATATACTCAACTGTGTCAATATTTAAACACAT
TAACATTAGCTGTACCCTATAATATGAGAGTTATACATTTTGGTGCTGGTTCTGATAAAGGAGTTGCACC
AGGTACAGCTGTTTTAAGACAGTGGTTGCCTACGGGTACGCTGCTTGTCGATTCAGATCTTAATGACTTT
GTCTCTGATGCAGATTCAACTTTGATTGGTGATTGTGCAACTGTACATACAGCTAATAAATGGGATCTCA
TTATTAGTGATATGTACGACCCTAAGACTAAAAATGTTACAAAAGAAAATGACTCTAAAGAGGGTTTTTT
CACTTACATTTGTGGGTTTATACAACAAAAGCTAGCTCTTGGAGGTTCCGTGGCTATAAAGATAACAGAA
CATTCTTGGAATGCTGATCTTTATAAGCTCATGGGACACTTCGCATGGTGGACAGCCTTTGTTACTAATG
TGAATGCGTCATCATCTGAAGCATTTTTAATTGGATGTAATTATCTTGGCAAACCACGCGAACAAATAGA
TGGTTATGTCATGCATGCAAATTACATATTTTGGAGGAATACAAATCCAATTCAGTTGTCTTCCTATTCT
TTATTTGACATGAGTAAATTTCCCCTTAAATTAAGGGGTACTGCTGTTATGTCTTTAAAAGAAGGTCAAA
TCAATGATATGATTTTATCTCTTCTTAGTAAAGGTAGACTTATAATTAGAGAAAACAACAGAGTTGTTAT
TTCTAGTGATGTTCTTGTTAACGAGAACCTGTACTTTCAAAGCTGGAGCCATCCGCAGTTTGAAAAATAA
CCGGCTTATCGGTCAGTTTCACCTGATTTACGTAAAAACCCGCTTCGGCGGGTTTTTGCTTTTGGAGGGG
CAGAAAGATGAATGACTGTCCACGACGCTATACCCAAAAGAAAAAGCTTGAGATCCTTTTTTTCTGCGCG
TAATCTGCTGCTTGCAAACAAAAAAACCACCGCTACCAGCGGTGGTTTGTTTGCCGGATCAAGAGCTACC
AACTCTTTTTCCGAAGGTAACTGGCTTCAGCAGAGCGCAGATACCAAATACTGTTCTTCTAGTGTAGCCG
TAGTTAGGCCACCACTTCAAGAACTCTGTAGCACCGCCTACATACCTCGCTCTGCTAATCCTGTTACCAG
TGGCTGCTGCCAGTGGCGATAAGTCGTGTCTTACCGGGTTGGACTCAAGACGATAGTTACCGGATAAGGC
GCAGCGGTCGGGCTGAACGGGGGGTTCGTGCACACAGCCCAGCTTGGAGCGAACGACCTACACCGAACTG
AGATACCTACAGCGTGAGCTATGAGAAAGCGCCACGCTTCCCGAAGGGAGAAAGGCGGACAGGTATCCGG
TAAGCGGCAGGGTCGGAACAGGAGAGCGCACGAGGGAGCTTCCAGGGGGAAACGCCTGGTATCTTTATAG
TCCTGTCGGGTTTCGCCACCTCTGACTTGAGCGTCGATTTTTGTGATGCTCGTCAGGGGGGCGGAGCCTA
TGGAAATTGATCGGGCACGTAAGAGGTTCCAACTTTCACCATAATGAAATAAGATCACTACCGGGCGTAT
TTTTTGAGTTATCGAGATTTTCAGGAGCTAAGGAAGCTAAAATGGAGAAAAAAATCACTGGATATACCAC
CGTTGATATATCCCAATGGCATCGTAAAGAACATTTTGAGGCATTTCAGTCAGTTGCTCAATGTACCTAT
AACCAGACCGTTCAGCTGGATATTACGGCCTTTTTAAAGACCGTAAAGAAAAATAAGCACAAGTTTTATC
CGGCCTTTATTCACATTCTTGCCCGCCTGATGAATGCTCATCCGGAATTTCGTATGGCAATGAAAGACGG
TGAGCTGGTGATATGGGATAGTGTTCACCCTTGTTACACCGTTTTCCATGAGCAAACTGAAACGTTTTCA
TCGCTCTGGAGTGAATACCACGACGATTTCCGGCAGTTTCTACACATATATTCGCAAGATGTGGCGTGTT
ACGGTGAAAACCTGGCCTATTTCCCTAAAGGGTTTATTGAGAATATGTTTTTCGTTTCAGCCAATCCCTG
GGTGAGTTTCACCAGTTTTGATTTAAACGTGGCCAATATGGACAACTTCTTCGCCCCCGTTTTCACCATG
GGCAAATATTATACGCAAGGCGACAAGGTGCTGATGCCGCTGGCGATTCAGGTTCATCATGCCGTTTGTG
ATGGCTTCCATGTCGGCAGAATGCTTAATGAATTACAACAGTACTGCGATGAGTGGCAGGGCGGGGCGTA
ATTTGATATCGAGCTCGCTTGGACTCCTGTTGATAGATCCAGTAATGACCTCAGAACTCCATCTGGATTT
GTTCAGAACGCTCGGTTGCCGCCGGGCGTTTTTTATTGGT
